>Addgene plasmid #11650 | pLVUTHshGATA1-tTR-KRAB | depositor full sequence | sequence record 6996 | Author sequence
GTCGACGGATCGGGAGATCTCCCGATCCCCTATGGTGCACTCTCAGTACAATCTGCTCTGATGCCGCATA
GTTAAGCCAGTATCTGCTCCCTGCTTGTGTGTTGGAGGTCGCTGAGTAGTGCGCGAGCAAAATTTAAGCT
ACAACAAGGCAAGGCTTGACCGACAATTGCATGAAGAATCTGCTTAGGGTTAGGCGTTTTGCGCTGCTTC
GCGATGTACGGGCCAGATATACGCGTTGACATTGATTATTGACTAGTTATTAATAGTAATCAATTACGGG
GTCATTAGTTCATAGCCCATATATGGAGTTCCGCGTTACATAACTTACGGTAAATGGCCCGCCTGGCTGA
CCGCCCAACGACCCCCGCCCATTGACGTCAATAATGACGTATGTTCCCATAGTAACGCCAATAGGGACTT
TCCATTGACGTCAATGGGTGGAGTATTTACGGTAAACTGCCCACTTGGCAGTACATCAAGTGTATCATAT
GCCAAGTACGCCCCCTATTGACGTCAATGACGGTAAATGGCCCGCCTGGCATTATGCCCAGTACATGACC
TTATGGGACTTTCCTACTTGGCAGTACATCTACGTATTAGTCATCGCTATTACCATGGTGATGCGGTTTT
GGCAGTACATCAATGGGCGTGGATAGCGGTTTGACTCACGGGGATTTCCAAGTCTCCACCCCATTGACGT
CAATGGGAGTTTGTTTTGGCACCAAAATCAACGGGACTTTCCAAAATGTCGTAACAACTCCGCCCCATTG
ACGCAAATGGGCGGTAGGCGTGTACGGTGGGAGGTCTATATAAGCAGCGCGTTTTGCCTGTACTGGGTCT
CTCTGGTTAGACCAGATCTGAGCCTGGGAGCTCTCTGGCTAACTAGGGAACCCACTGCTTAAGCCTCAAT
AAAGCTTGCCTTGAGTGCTTCAAGTAGTGTGTGCCCGTCTGTTGTGTGACTCTGGTAACTAGAGATCCCT
CAGACCCTTTTAGTCAGTGTGGAAAATCTCTAGCAGTGGCGCCCGAACAGGGACTTGAAAGCGAAAGGGA
AACCAGAGGAGCTCTCTCGACGCAGGACTCGGCTTGCTGAAGCGCGCACGGCAAGAGGCGAGGGGCGGCG
ACTGGTGAGTACGCCAAAAATTTTGACTAGCGGAGGCTAGAAGGAGAGAGATGGGTGCGAGAGCGTCAGT
ATTAAGCGGGGGAGAATTAGATCGCGATGGGAAAAAATTCGGTTAAGGCCAGGGGGAAAGAAAAAATATA
AATTAAAACATATAGTATGGGCAAGCAGGGAGCTAGAACGATTCGCAGTTAATCCTGGCCTGTTAGAAAC
ATCAGAAGGCTGTAGACAAATACTGGGACAGCTACAACCATCCCTTCAGACAGGATCAGAAGAACTTAGA
TCATTATATAATACAGTAGCAACCCTCTATTGTGTGCATCAAAGGATAGAGATAAAAGACACCAAGGAAG
CTTTAGACAAGATAGAGGAAGAGCAAAACAAAAGTAAGACCACCGCACAGCAAGCGGCCGCTGATCTTCA
GACCTGGAGGAGGAGATATGAGGGACAATTGGAGAAGTGAATTATATAAATATAAAGTAGTAAAAATTGA
ACCATTAGGAGTAGCACCCACCAAGGCAAAGAGAAGAGTGGTGCAGAGAGAAAAAAGAGCAGTGGGAATA
GGAGCTTTGTTCCTTGGGTTCTTGGGAGCAGCAGGAAGCACTATGGGCGCAGCGTCAATGACGCTGACGG
TACAGGCCAGACAATTATTGTCTGGTATAGTGCAGCAGCAGAACAATTTGCTGAGGGCTATTGAGGCGCA
ACAGCATCTGTTGCAACTCACAGTCTGGGGCATCAAGCAGCTCCAGGCAAGAATCCTGGCTGTGGAAAGA
TACCTAAAGGATCAACAGCTCCTGGGGATTTGGGGTTGCTCTGGAAAACTCATTTGCACCACTGCTGTGC
CTTGGAATGCTAGTTGGAGTAATAAATCTCTGGAACAGATTTGGAATCACACGACCTGGATGGAGTGGGA
CAGAGAAATTAACAATTACACAAGCTTAATACACTCCTTAATTGAAGAATCGCAAAACCAGCAAGAAAAG
AATGAACAAGAATTATTGGAATTAGATAAATGGGCAAGTTTGTGGAATTGGTTTAACATAACAAATTGGC
TGTGGTATATAAAATTATTCATAATGATAGTAGGAGGCTTGGTAGGTTTAAGAATAGTTTTTGCTGTACT
TTCTATAGTGAATAGAGTTAGGCAGGGATATTCACCATTATCGTTTCAGACCCACCTCCCAACCCCGAGG
GGACCCGACAGGCCCGAAGGAATAGAAGAAGAAGGTGGAGAGAGAGACAGAGACAGATCCATTCGATTAG
TGAACGGATCGGCACTGCGTGCGCCAATTCTGCAGACAAATGGCAGTATTCATCCACAATTTTAAAAGAA
AAGGGGGGATTGGGGGGTACAGTGCAGGGGAAAGAATAGTAGACATAATAGCAACAGACATACAAACTAA
AGAATTACAAAAACAAATTACAAAAATTCAAAATTTTCGGGTTTATTACAGGGACAGCAGAGATCCAGTT
TGGTTAATTAACCCGTGTCGGCTCCAGATCTGGCCTCCGCGCCGGGTTTTGGCGCCTCCCGCGGGCGCCC
CCCTCCTCACGGCGAGCGCTGCCACGTCAGACGAAGGGCGCAGCGAGCGTCCTGATCCTTCCGCCCGGAC
GCTCAGGACAGCGGCCCGCTGCTCATAAGACTCGGCCTTAGAACCCCAGTATCAGCAGAAGGACATTTTA
GGACGGGACTTGGGTGACTCTAGGGCACTGGTTTTCTTTCCAGAGAGCGGAACAGGCGAGGAAAAGTAGT
CCCTTCTCGGCGATTCTGCGGAGGGATCTCCGTGGGGCGGTGAACGCCGATGATTATATAAGGACGCGCC
GGGTGTGGCACAGCTAGTTCCGTCGCAGCCGGGATTTGGGTCGCGGTTCTTGTTTGTGGATCGCTGTGAT
CGTCACTTGGTGAGTAGCGGGCTGCTGGGCTGGCCGGGGCTTTCGTGGCCGCCGGGCCGCTCGGTGGGAC
GGAAGCGTGTGGAGAGACCGCCAAGGGCTGTAGTCTGGGTCCGCGAGCAAGGTTGCCCTGAACTGGGGGT
TGGGGGGAGCGCAGCAAAATGGCGGCTGTTCCCGAGTCTTGAATGGAAGACGCTTGTGAGGCGGGCTGTG
AGGTCGTTGAAACAAGGTGGGGGGCATGGTGGGCGGCAAGAACCCAAGGTCTTGAGGCCTTCGCTAATGC
GGGAAAGCTCTTATTCGGGTGAGATGGGCTGGGGCACCATCTGGGGACCCTGACGTGAAGTTTGTCACTG
ACTGGAGAACTCGGTTTGTCGTCTGTTGCGGGGGCGGCAGTTATGGCGGTGCCGTTGGGCAGTGCACCCG
TACCTTTGGGAGCGCGCGCCCTCGTCGTGTCGTGACGTCACCCGTTCTGTTGGCTTATAATGCAGGGTGG
GGCCACCTGCCGGTAGGTGTGCGGTAGGCTTTTCTCCGTCGCAGGACGCAGGGTTCGGGCCTAGGGTAGG
CTCTCCTGAATCGACAGGCGCCGGACCTCTGGTGAGGGGAGGGATAAGTGAGGCGTCAGTTTCTTTGGTC
GGTTTTATGTACCTATCTTCTTAAGTAGCTGAAGCTCCGGTTTTGAACTATGCGCTCGGGGTTGGCGAGT
GTGTTTTGTGAAGTTTTTTAGGCACCTTTTGAAATGTAATCATTTGGGTCAATATGTAATTTTCAGTGTT
AGACTAGTAAATTGTCCGCTAAATTCTGGCCGTTTTTGGCTTTTTTGTTAGACAGGATCCCCGGGTACCG
GTCGCCACCATGGTGAGCAAGGGCGAGGAGCTGTTCACCGGGGTGGTGCCCATCCTGGTCGAGCTGGACG
GCGACGTAAACGGCCACAAGTTCAGCGTGTCCGGCGAGGGCGAGGGCGATGCCACCTACGGCAAGCTGAC
CCTGAAGTTCATCTGCACCACCGGCAAGCTGCCCGTGCCCTGGCCCACCCTCGTGACCACCCTGACCTAC
GGCGTGCAGTGCTTCAGCCGCTACCCCGACCACATGAAGCAGCACGACTTCTTCAAGTCCGCCATGCCCG
AAGGCTACGTCCAGGAGCGCACCATCTTCTTCAAGGACGACGGCAACTACAAGACCCGCGCCGAGGTGAA
GTTCGAGGGCGACACCCTGGTGAACCGCATCGAGCTGAAGGGCATCGACTTCAAGGAGGACGGCAACATC
CTGGGGCACAAGCTGGAGTACAACTACAACAGCCACAACGTCTATATCATGGCCGACAAGCAGAAGAACG
GCATCAAGGTGAACTTCAAGATCCGCCACAACATCGAGGACGGCAGCGTGCAGCTCGCCGACCACTACCA
GCAGAACACCCCCATCGGCGACGGCCCCGTGCTGCTGCCCGACAACCACTACCTGAGCACCCAGTCCGCC
CTGAGCAAAGACCCCAACGAGAAGCGCGATCACATGGTCCTGCTGGAGTTCGTGACCGCCGCCGGGATCA
CTCTCGGCATGGACGAGCTGTACAAGTAAAGCGGCCGCGACTCTAGAATTCGATGGGCTGCAGGAATTCC
GCCCCCCCCCCCCTAACGTTACTGGCCGAAGCCGCTTGGAATAAGGCCGGTGTGCGTTTGTCTATATGTT
ATTTTCCACCATATTGCCGTCTTTTGGCAATGTGAGGGCCCGGAAACCTGGCCCTGTCTTCTTGACGAGC
ATTCCTAGGGGTCTTTCCCCTCTCGCCAAAGGAATGCAAGGTCTGTTGAATGTCGTGAAGGAAGCAGTTC
CTCTGGAAGCTTCTTGAAGACAAACAACGTCTGTAGCGACCCTTTGCAGGCAGCGGAACCCCCCACCTGG
CGACAGGTGCCTCTGCGGCCAAAAGCCACGTGTATAAGATACACCTGCAAAGGCGGCACAACCCCAGTGC
CACGTTGTGAGTTGGATAGTTGTGGAAAGAGTCAAATGGCTCTCCTCAAGCGTATTCAACAAGGGGCTGA
AGGATGCCCAGAAGGTACCCCATTGTATGGGATCTGATCTGGGGCCTCGGTGCACATGCTTTACATGTGT
TTAGTCGAGGTTAAAAAACGTCTAGGCCCCCCGAACCACGGGGACGTGGTTTTCCTTTGAAAAACACGAT
GATAATACCATGGCTAGATTAGATAAAAGTAAAGTGATTAACAGCGCATTAGAGCTGCTTAATGAGGTCG
GAATCGAAGGTTTAACAACCCGTAAACTCGCCCAGAAGCTAGGTGTAGAGCAGCCTACATTGTATTGGCA
TGTAAAAAATAAGCGGGCTTTGCTCGACGCCTTAGCCATTGAGATGTTAGATAGGCACCATACTCACTTT
TGCCCTTTAGAAGGGGAAAGCTGGCAAGATTTTTTACGTAATAACGCTAAAAGTTTTAGATGTGCTTTAC
TAAGTCATCGCGATGGAGCAAAAGTACATTTAGGTACACGGCCTACAGAAAAACAGTATGAAACTCTCGA
AAATCAATTAGCCTTTTTATGCCAACAAGGTTTTTCACTAGAGAATGCATTATATGCACTCAGCGCTGTG
GGGCATTTTACTTTAGGTTGCGTATTGGAAGATCAAGAGCATCAAGTCGCTAAAGAAGAAAGGGAAACAC
CTACTACTGATAGTATGCCGCCATTATTACGACAAGCTATCGAATTATTTGATCACCAAGGTGCAGAGCC
AGCCTTCTTATTCGGCCTTGAATTGATCATATGCGGATTAGAAAAACAACTTAAATGTGAAAGTGGGTCG
CCAAAAAAGAAGAGAAAGGTCGACGGCGGTGGTGCTTTGTCTCCTCAGCACTCTGCTGTCACTCAAGGAA
GTATCATCAAGAACAAGGAGGGCATGGATGCTAAGTCACTAACTGCCTGGTCCCGGACACTGGTGACCTT
CAAGGATGTATTTGTGGACTTCACCAGGGAGGAGTGGAAGCTGCTGGACACTGCTCAGCAGATCGTGTAC
AGAAATGTGATGCTGGAGAACTATAAGAACCTGGTTTCCTTGGGTTATCAGCTTACTAAGCCAGATGTGA
TCCTCCGGTTGGAGAAGGGAGAAGAGCCCTGGCTGGTGGAGAGAGAAATTCACCAAGAGACCCATCCTGA
TTCAGAGACTGCATTTGAAATCAAATCATCAGTTTAAGGATCTCGACTAGCTAGTAGCTAGCTAGCTAGT
CGAGCTCAACTTCGAATTCGATATCAAGCTTATCGATAATCAACCTCTGGATTACAAAATTTGTGAAAGA
TTGACTGGTATTCTTAACTATGTTGCTCCTTTTACGCTATGTGGATACGCTGCTTTAATGCCTTTGTATC
ATGCTATTGCTTCCCGTATGGCTTTCATTTTCTCCTCCTTGTATAAATCCTGGTTGCTGTCTCTTTATGA
GGAGTTGTGGCCCGTTGTCAGGCAACGTGGCGTGGTGTGCACTGTGTTTGCTGACGCAACCCCCACTGGT
TGGGGCATTGCCACCACCTGTCAGCTCCTTTCCGGGACTTTCGCTTTCCCCCTCCCTATTGCCACGGCGG
AACTCATCGCCGCCTGCCTTGCCCGCTGCTGGACAGGGGCTCGGCTGTTGGGCACTGACAATTCCGTGGT
GTTGTCGGGGAAATCATCGTCCTTTCCTTGGCTGCTCGCCTGTGTTGCCACCTGGATTCTGCGCGGGACG
TCCTTCTGCTACGTCCCTTCGGCCCTCAATCCAGCGGACCTTCCTTCCCGCGGCCTGCTGCCGGCTCTGC
GGCCTCTTCCGCGTCTTCGCCTTCGCCCTCAGACGAGTCGGATCTCCCTTTGGGCCGCCTCCCCGCATCG
ATACCGTCGACCTCGAGTACCTTTAAGACCAATGACTTACAAGGCAGCTGTAGATCTTAGCCACTTTTTA
AAAGAAAAGGGGGGACTGGAAGGGCTAATTCACTCCCAACGAAGACAAGATGGGATCAATTCACCATGCT
AGTGGATCCCCCTCGAGTTTACCACTCCCTATCAGTGATAGAGAAAAGTGAAAGTCGAGTTTACCACTCC
CTATCAGTGATAGAGAAAAGTGAAAGTCGAGTTTACCACTCCCTATCAGTGATAGAGAAAAGTGAAAGTC
GAGTTTACCACTCCCTATCAGTGATAGAGAAAAGTGAAAGTCGAGTTTACCACTCCCTATCAGTGATAGA
GAAAAGTGAAAGTCGAGTTTACCACTCCCTATCAGTGATAGAGAAAAGTGAAAGTCGAGTTTACCACTCC
CTATCAGTGATAGAGAAAAGTGAAAGTCGGGGCTGCAGGAATTCGAACGCTGACGTCATCAACCCGCTCC
AAGGAATCGCGGGCCCAGTGTCACTAGGCGGGAACACCCAGCGCGCGTGCGCCCTGGCAGGAAGATGGCT
GTGAGGGACAGGGGAGTGGCGCCCTGCAATATTTGCATGTCGCTATGTGTTCTGGGAAATCACCATAAAC
GTGAAATGTCTTTGGATTTGGGAATCTTATAAGTTCTGTATGAGACCACAGATCCCCGAAGCGCCTGATT
GTCAGTTTCAAGAGAACTGACAATCAGGCGCTTCTTTTTGGAAAAGCTTATCGATACCGTCGCATGGGAA
TAACTTCGTATAGCATACATTATACGAAGTTATGCTGCTTTTTGCTTGTACTGGGTCTCTCTGGTTAGAC
CAGATCTGAGCCTGGGAGCTCTCTGGCTAACTAGGGAACCCACTGCTTAAGCCTCAATAAAGCTTGCCTT
GAGTGCTTCAAGTAGTGTGTGCCCGTCTGTTGTGTGACTCTGGTAACTAGAGATCCCTCAGACCCTTTTA
GTCAGTGTGGAAAATCTCTAGCAGCATCTAGAAACCCGCTGATCAGCCTCGACTGTGCCTTCTAGTTGCC
AGCCATCTGTTGTTTGCCCCTCCCCCGTGCCTTCCTTGACCCTGGAAGGTGCCACTCCCACTGTCCTTTC
CTAATAAAATGAGGAAATTGCATCGCATTGTCTGAGTAGGTGTCATTCTATTCTGGGGGGTGGGGTGGGG
CAGGACAGCAAGGGGGAGGATTGGGAAGACAATAGCAGGCATGCTGGGGATGCGGTGGGCTCTATGGCTT
CTGAGGCGGAAAGAACCAGCTGGGGCTCTAGGGGGTATCCCC
[124 nt withheld, positions 8163-8286]
C
[91 nt withheld, positions 8288-8378]
A
[49 nt withheld, positions 8380-8428]
CCTTTGACGTTGGAGTCCACGTTCTTT
[37 nt withheld, positions 8456-8492]
ACCCTATCTCGGTCTATTCTTTTGATTTATAAGGGATTTTGCCGATTTCGGCCTATTGGTTAAAAAATGA
GCTGATTTAACAAAAATTTAACGCGAATTAATTCTGTGGAATGTGTGTCAGTTAGGGTGTGGAAAGTCCC
CAGGCTCCCCAGCAGGCAGAAGTATGCAAAGCATGCATCTCAATTAGTCAGCAACCAGGTGTGGAAAGTC
CCCAGGCTCCCCAGCAGGCAGAAGTATGCAAAGCATGCATCTCAATTAGTCAGCAACCATAGTCCCGCCC
CTAACTCCGCCCATCCCGCCCCTAACTCCGCCCAGTTCCGCCCATTCTCCGCCCCATGGCTGACTAATTT
TTTTTATTTATGCAGAGGCCGAGGCCGCCTCTGCCTCTGAGCTATTCCAGAAGTAGTGAGGAGGCTTTTT
TGGAGGCCTAGGCTTTTGCAAAAAGCTCCCGGGAGCTTGTATATCCATTTTCGGATCTGATCAGCACGTG
TTGACAATTAATCATCGGCATAGTATATCGGCATAGTATAATACGACAAGGTGAGGAACTAAACCATGGC
CAAGTTGACCAGTGCCGTTCCGGTGCTCACCGCGCGCGACGTCGCCGGAGCGGTCGAGTTCTGGACCGAC
CGGCTCGGGTTCTCCCGGGACTTCGTGGAGGACGACTTCGCCGGTGTGGTCCGGGACGACGTGACCCTGT
TCATCAGCGCGGTCCAGGACCAGGTGGTGCCGGACAACACCCTGGCCTGGGTGTGGGTGCGCGGCCTGGA
CGAGCTGTACGCCGAGTGGTCGGAGGTCGTGTCCACGAACTTCCGGGACGCCTCCGGGCCGGCCATGACC
GAGATCGGCGAGCAGCCGTGGGGGCGGGAGTTCGCCCTGCGCGACCCGGCCGGCAACTGCGTGCACTTCG
TGGCCGAGGAGCAGGACTGACACGTGCTACGAGATTTCGATTCCACCGCCGCCTTCTATGAAAGGTTGGG
CTTCGGAATCGTTTTCCGGGACGCCGGCTGGATGATCCTCCAGCGCGGGGATCTCATGCTGGAGTTCTTC
GCCCACCCCAACTTGTTTATTGCAGCTTATAATGGTTACAAATAAAGCAATAGCATCACAAATTTCACAA
ATAAAGCATTTTTTTCACTGCATTCTAGTTGTGGTTTGTCCAAACTCATCAATGTATCTTATCATGTCTG
TATACCGTCGACCTCTAGCTAGAGCTTGGCGTAATCATGGTCATAGCTGTTTCCTGTGTGAAATTGTTAT
CCGCTCACAATTCCACACAACATACGAGCCGGAAGCATAAAGTGTAAAGCCTGGGGTGCCTAATGAGTGA
GCTAACTCACATTAATTGCGTTGCGCTCACTGCCCGCTTTCCAGTCGGGAAACCTGTCGTGCCAGCTGCA
TTAATGAATCGGCCAACGCGCGGGGAGAGGCGGTTTGCGTATTGGGCGCTCTTCCGCTTCCTCGCTCACT
GACTCGCTGCGCTCGGTCGTTCGGCTGCGGCGAGCGGTATCAGCTCACTCAAAGGCGGTAATACGGTTAT
CCACAGAATCAGGGGATAACGCAGGAAAGAACATGTGAGCAAAAGGCCAGCAAAAGGCCAGGAACCGTAA
AAAGGCCGCGTTGCTGGCGTTTTTCCATAGGCTCCGCCCCCCTGACGAGCATCACAAAAATCGACGCTCA
AGTCAGAGGTGGCGAAACCCGACAGGACTATAAAGATACCAGGCGTTTCCCCCTGGAAGCTCCCTCGTGC
GCTCTCCTGTTCCGACCCTGCCGCTTACCGGATACCTGTCCGCCTTTCTCCCTTCGGGAAGCGTGGCGCT
TTCTCATAGCTCACGCTGTAGGTATCTCAGTTCGGTGTAGGTCGTTCGCTCCAAGCTGGGCTGTGTGCAC
GAACCCCCCGTTCAGCCCGACCGCTGCGCCTTATCCGGTAACTATCGTCTTGAGTCCAACCCGGTAAGAC
ACGACTTATCGCCACTGGCAGCAGCCACTGGTAACAGGATTAGCAGAGCGAGGTATGTAGGCGGTGCTAC
AGAGTTCTTGAAGTGGTGGCCTAACTACGGCTACACTAGAAGAACAGTATTTGGTATCTGCGCTCTGCTG
AAGCCAGTTACCTTCGGAAAAAGAGTTGGTAGCTCTTGATCCGGCAAACAAACCACCGCTGGTAGCGGTG
GTTTTTTTGTTTGCAAGCAGCAGATTACGCGCAGAAAAAAAGGATCTCAAGAAGATCCTTTGATCTTTTC
TACGGGGTCTGACGCTCAGTGGAACGAAAACTCACGTTAAGGGATTTTGGTCATGAGATTATCAAAAAGG
ATCTTCACCTAGATCCTTTTAAATTAAAAATGAAGTTTTAAATCAATCTAAAGTATATATGAGTAAACTT
GGTCTGACAGTTACCAATGCTTAATCAGTGAGGCACCTATCTCAGCGATCTGTCTATTTCGTTCATCCAT
AGTTGCCTGACTCCCCGTCGTGTAGATAACTACGATACGGGAGGGCTTACCATCTGGCCCCAGTGCTGCA
ATGATACCGCGAGACCCACGCTCACCGGCTCCAGATTTATCAGCAATAAACCAGCCAGCCGGAAGGGCCG
AGCGCAGAAGTGGTCCTGCAACTTTATCCGCCTCCATCCAGTCTATTAATTGTTGCCGGGAAGCTAGAGT
AAGTAGTTCGCCAGTTAATAGTTTGCGCAACGTTGTTGCCATTGCTACAGGCATCGTGGTGTCACGCTCG
TCGTTTGGTATGGCTTCATTCAGCTCCGGTTCCCAACGATCAAGGCGAGTTACATGATCCCCCATGTTGT
GCAAAAAAGCGGTTAGCTCCTTCGGTCCTCCGATCGTTGTCAGAAGTAAGTTGGCCGCAGTGTTATCACT
CATGGTTATGGCAGCACTGCATAATTCTCTTACTGTCATGCCATCCGTAAGATGCTTTTCTGTGACTGGT
GAGTACTCAACCAAGTCATTCTGAGAATAGTGTATGCGGCGACCGAGTTGCTCTTGCCCGGCGTCAATAC
GGGATAATACCGCGCCACATAGCAGAACTTTAAAAGTGCTCATCATTGGAAAACGTTCTTCGGGGCGAAA
ACTCTCAAGGATCTTACCGCTGTTGAGATCCAGTTCGATGTAACCCACTCGTGCACCCAACTGATCTTCA
GCATCTTTTACTTTCACCAGCGTTTCTGGGTGAGCAAAAACAGGAAGGCAAAATGCCGCAAAAAAGGGAA
TAAGGGCGACACGGAAATGTTGAATACTCATACTCTTCCTTTTTCAATATTATTGAAGCATTTATCAGGG
TTATTGTCTCATGAGCGGATACATATTTGAATGTATTTAGAAAAATAAACAAATAGGGGTTCCGCGCACA
TTTCCCCGAAAAGTGCCACCTGAC
Features (pLannotate 1.2.2; 38 found; start..end, strand, type, name):
     31..83      -  misc_feature   bom (fragment): basis of mobility region from pBR322
    238..617     +  enhancer       CMV enhancer: human cytomegalovirus immediate early enhancer
    618..817     +  promoter       CMV promoter: human cytomegalovirus (CMV) immediate early promoter
    835..1015    +  LTR            5' LTR (truncated): truncated 5' long terminal repeat (LTR) from HIV-1
   1062..1187    +  misc_feature   HIV-1 Ψ: packaging signal of human immunodeficiency virus type 1
   1171..1534    +  CDS            HIV-1 gag (fragment): gag protein from human immunodeficiency virus 1; gag
   1680..1913    +  misc_feature   RRE: The Rev response element (RRE) of HIV-1 allows for Rev-dependent mRNA export from the nucleus to the cytoplasm.
   2290..2390    +  CDS            Rev (fragment): human immunodeficiency virus 1 (HIV-1) Rev protein; rev; enhances nuclear export of unspliced and incompletely spliced viral mRNAs
   2440..2557    +  misc_feature   cPPT/CTS: central polypurine tract and central termination sequence of HIV-1
   2622..3833    +  promoter       UbC promoter: human ubiquitin C promoter
   3860..4579    +  CDS            EGFP: the original enhanced GFP (Yang et al., 1996) mammalian codon-optimized
   4636..5187    +  misc_feature   IRES: internal ribosome entry site (IRES) of the encephalomyocarditis virus (EMCV)
   5194..5809    +  CDS            TetR (fragment): tetracycline repressor TetR; tetR from transposon Tn10; TetR binds to the tetracycline operator tetO to inhibit transcription. This inhibition can be relieved by adding tetracycline or doxycycline.
   5811..5830    +  CDS            SV40 NLS (fragment): nuclear localization signal of SV40 (simian virus 40) large T antigen
   5934..6128    +  CDS            KRAB: Krüppel-associated box (KRAB) transcriptional repression domain from the human zinc finger protein ZNF10 (Margolin et al., 1994)
   6244..6268    +  misc_feature   MCS (fragment): pBluescript multiple cloning site
   6268..6856    +  misc_feature   WPRE: woodchuck hepatitis virus posttranscriptional regulatory element
   6871..6981    +  CDS            nef (fragment): NEF_HV1LA - Experimental evidence at protein level: Swiss-Prot protein existence level 1. Extracellular Nef protein targets CD4(+) T-lymphocytes for apoptosis by interacting with CXCR4 surface receptors. From Human immunodeficiency virus type 1 group M subtype B (isolate Lai) (HIV-1).
   7026..7296    +  protein_bind   tetracycline response element: contains seven copies of the tetracycline operator tetO tetracycline repressor TetR
   7325..7539    +  promoter       H1 promoter: human H1 RNA promoter
   7604..7622    +  misc_feature   MCS (fragment): pBluescript multiple cloning site
   7630..7663    +  protein_bind   loxP: Cre-mediated recombination occurs in the 8-bp core sequence (GCATACAT). Cre recombinase
   7683..7863    +  LTR            5' LTR (truncated): truncated 5' long terminal repeat (LTR) from HIV-1
   7893..8117    +  polyA_signal   bGH poly(A) signal: bovine growth hormone polyadenylation signal
   8121..8142    +  promoter       SV40 promoter (fragment): SV40 enhancer and early promoter
   8163..8591    +  rep_origin     f1 ori (sequence partly withheld): f1 bacteriophage origin of replication; arrow indicates direction of (+) strand synthesis
   8605..8934    +  promoter       SV40 promoter: SV40 enhancer and early promoter
   8982..9029    +  promoter       EM7 promoter: synthetic bacterial promoter&nbsp
   9048..9422    +  CDS            BleoR: antibiotic-binding protein; Sh ble from Streptoalloteichus hindustanus; confers resistance to bleomycin, phleomycin, and Zeocin™
   9432..9557    +  CDS            ble (fragment): BLE_KLEPN - Experimental evidence at protein level: Swiss-Prot protein existence level 1. Binding protein with a strong affinity to the bleomycin family of antibiotics. Binds to CL990; an antimitotic-antibiotic compound. From Klebsiella pneumoniae.
   9552..9673    +  polyA_signal   SV40 poly(A) signal: SV40 polyadenylation signal
   9744..9766    -  protein_bind   lac operator (fragment): The lac repressor binds to the lac operator to inhibit transcription in E. coli. This inhibition can be relieved by adding lactose or isopropyl-β-D-thiogalactopyranoside (IPTG). lac repressor encoded by lacI
   9770..9800    -  promoter       lac promoter: promoter for the E. coli lac operon
   9815..9836    -  protein_bind   CAP binding site: CAP binding activates transcription in the presence of cAMP. E. coli catabolite activator protein
   9849..9941    -  CDS            lacI (fragment): lac repressor; lacI; The lac repressor binds to the lac operator to inhibit transcription in E. coli. This inhibition can be relieved by adding lactose or isopropyl-β-D-thiogalactopyranoside (IPTG).
  10124..10712   -  rep_origin     ori: high-copy-number ColE1/pMB1/pBR322/pUC origin of replication
  10883..11743   -  CDS            AmpR: β-lactamase; bla; confers resistance to ampicillin, carbenicillin, and related antibiotics
  11744..11848   -  promoter       AmpR promoter: bla
