[The description below was written by a language model from this plasmid's Addgene catalogue record and pLannotate feature annotations shown in this document.]
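Description:
pLVUTHshGATA1-tTR-KRAB is a third-generation, self-contained lentiviral vector for doxycycline-controlled (Tet-on) knockdown of human GATA1, built on the pLVUT-tTR-KRAB backbone. It is propagated in E. coli as a high-copy plasmid through a ColE1/pUC-type origin with ampicillin selection. The backbone also carries an f1 origin and an SV40/EM7-driven bleomycin/Zeocin resistance cassette lying outside the viral genome. A CMV enhancer/promoter fused to a truncated HIV-1 5' LTR drives Tat-independent production of the genomic RNA. This RNA contains the Ψ packaging signal with a gag fragment, the RRE for Rev-dependent export, and the cPPT/CTS.

The internal payload is a bicistronic unit. The human ubiquitin C promoter expresses EGFP, followed by an EMCV IRES and the tTR-KRAB repressor, a fusion of TetR, an SV40 NLS and the KRAB domain of ZNF10. A WPRE follows to enhance transcript expression. Just upstream of the truncated 3' LTR, in the region the depositor describes as the vector LTR, sit seven tetO operators, an H1 Pol III promoter driving the GATA1 hairpin (the hairpin itself is not annotated in the feature table), and a loxP site. Elements placed in the 3' LTR are normally copied to both ends of the provirus during reverse transcription, which would make the integrated cassette excisable by Cre.

Without doxycycline, tTR-KRAB binds tetO and silences nearby promoters through KRAB-mediated repression, shutting down both the shRNA and the GFP/repressor unit. Doxycycline releases the repressor, switching on GATA1 knockdown and GFP fluorescence together. The vector therefore serves for reversible, drug-inducible RNA interference from a single lentivirus, with GFP reporting the induced state.
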