Addgene plasmid #11650: pLVUTHshGATA1-tTR-KRAB
Purpose: Tet-regulated (Tet-on) lentiviral vector for shGATA1 (hUbiquitin promoter) - 3rd generation
Depositing lab: Patrick Aebischer & Didier Trono. Depositing organization: Swiss Federal Institute of Technology (EPFL). Publication: A versatile tool for conditional gene expression and knockdown. Szulc J, Wiznerowicz M, Sauvain MO, Trono D, Aebischer P. Nat Methods. 2006 Feb;3(2):109-16. doi: 10.1038/nmeth846 PubMed 16432520.
Backbone
  Vector backbone: pLVUT-tTR-KRAB
  Backbone size w/o insert (bp): 11876
  Vector type: Mammalian Expression, Lentiviral, RNAi, Cre/Lox
Growth in bacteria
  Bacterial resistance: Ampicillin, 100 μg/mL
  Growth temperature: 37°C
  Growth strain: Stbl3
  Growth instructions: Use Stbl3 or HB101 to reduce chance of recombination. Grow at 37C
  Copy number: High Copy
Gene/Insert
  Gene/Insert name: hUbiquitin C, GFP, tTR-KRAB, shRNA against GATA1, Tet-on (alt names: shRNA against GATA1; GATCCCCGAAGCGCCTGATTGTCAGTTTCAAGAGAACTGACAATCAGGCGCTTCTTTTTGGAAA; GATA1)
  Species: H. sapiens (human)
  Entrez Gene: GATA1 (a.k.a. ERYF1, GATA-1, GF-1, GF1, HAEADA, NF-E1, NFE1, XLANP, XLTDA, XLTT)
  Cloning method: Restriction Enzyme
  Sequencing primers: 5′ See map
Terms and licenses: Academic/Nonprofit Terms; Industry Terms: Not Available to Industry
Depositor comments: Transgenes can be expressed from any RNA Pol II promoter as part of bicistronic unit comprising the KRAB-based repressor; tetO sequences are inserted into the vector LTR. Tet-on and Tet-off versions rely on repressors that bind in the absence or the presence of doxycycline, respectively. Addition of Pol III promoter-small hairpin RNA cassette allows for drug-controllable RNA interference (Tet-on shRNA). Please visit Trono lab website http://tronolab.epfl.ch to see frequently asked questions on cloning strategies and packaging.
How to cite: pLVUTHshGATA1-tTR-KRAB was a gift from Patrick Aebischer & Didier Trono (Addgene plasmid # 11650 ; http://n2t.net/addgene:11650 ; RRID:Addgene_11650)
