>Addgene plasmid #11650 | pLVUTHshGATA1-tTR-KRAB | addgene partial sequence | sequence record 18477 | H1 5'-tcgctatgtgttctgggaaa-3'
CTGTATGAGACCACAGATCCCCGAAGCGCCTGATTGTCAGTTTCAAGAGAACAGACAATCAGGCGCTTCT
TTTTGGAAAAGCTTATCGATACCGTCGCATGGGAATAACTTCGTATAGCATACATTATACGAAGTTATGC
TGCTTTTTGCTTGTACTGGGTCTCTCTGGTTAGACCAGATGTGAGCCTGGGAGCTCTCTGGCTAACTAGG
GAAGCCAGTGCTTAAGCCTCAATAAAGC
